>Addgene plasmid #53868 | C21orf77_pCSdest | addgene partial sequence | sequence record 94908 | CMV-F 5'-CGCAAATGGGCGGTAGGCGTG-3'
GCATGCTCGTTTAGGGAACCGCCATTCTGCCTGGGGACGTCGGAGCAAGCTTGATTTAGGTGACACTATA
GAATACAAGCTACTTGTTCTTTTTGCAGGATCCCATCGATTCGAATTCAAGGATCACAAGTTTGTACAAA
AAAGCAGGCACCATGGGGCGCCCTCTCATCTGGCACCTTCCTGGCCTCTTTCCCAGGCCCCAGTTCTGTC
CATGCAGCTGTGGGTGCTTCCTGCATTGCGGGTCTCACGGGGAGGAGACGAGAGTGCCCCTGGTTGAGTC
AGGAAAGAATTCTATCTTCACGTCGCTGCCAGCAAATGACCACAGCAGCTTCACGACCTCTGCAGGAACC
TATCTTGGTAAAGAAACGGGGCCTATGTGGTGGCCGAGCCTCAGGTGTGGCCGAGCTTCAGGTGTGGCCC
TTATGCACAGCACAGCCCAAGCCTGTGGGCACCACTCGCCCTGGGCTGCCTGGCACCTGGACTCCTTCCC
ATCCTTGGCCGAGGTCTGCGTGGCCCTTCAGGGTCGAATCTAGAACCCAGCTTTCTTGTACAAAGTGGTG
ATCCTCTCGAGCCTCTAGAACTATAGTGAGTCGTATTACGTAGATCCAGACATGATAAGATACATTGATG
AGTTTGGACAAACCACAACTAGAATGCAGTGAAAAAAATGCTTTATTTGTGAAATTTGTGATGCTATTGC
TTTATTTGTAACCATTATAAGCTGCAATAAACAAGTTAACAACAACAATTGCATTCATTTTATGTTTCA
