>Addgene plasmid #53868 | C21orf77_pCSdest | addgene partial sequence | sequence record 95055 | EBV-rev 5'-GTGGTTTGTCCAAACTCATC-3'
TACGACTCACTATAGTTCTAGAGGCTCGAGAGGATCACCACTTTGTACAAGAAAGCTGGGTTCTAGATTC
GACCCTGAAGGGCCACGCAGACCTCGGCCAAGGATGGGAAGGAGTCCAGGTGCCAGGCAGCCCAGGGCGA
GTGGTGCCCACAGGCTTGGGCTGTGCTGTGCATAAGGGCCACACCTGAAGCTCGGCCACACCTGAGGCTC
GGCCACCACATAGGCCCCGTTTCTTTACCAAGATAGGTTCCTGCAGAGGTCGTGAAGCTGCTGTGGTCAT
TTGCTGGCAGCGACGTGAAGATAGAATTCTTTCCTGACTCAACCAGGGGCACTCTCGTCTCCTCCCCGTG
AGACCCGCAATGCAGGAAGCACCCACAGCTGCATGGACAGAACTGGGGCCTGGGAAAGAGGCCAGGAAGG
TGCCAGATGAGAGGGCGCCCCATGGTGCCTGCTTTTTTGTACAAACTTGTGATCCTTGAATTCGAATCGA
TGGGATCCTGCAAAAAGAACAAGTAGCTTGTATTCTATAGTGTCACCTAAATCAAGCTTGCTCCGACGTC
CCCAGGCAGAATGGCGGTTCCCTAAACGAGCATTGCTTATATAGACCTCCCATTAGGCACGCCTACCGCC
CATTTACGTCAATGGAACGCCCATTTGCGTCATTGCCCCTCCCCATTGACGTCAATGGGGATGTACTTGG
CAGCCATCGCGGGCCATTTACCGCCATTGACGTCAATGGGAGTACTGCCAATGTACCCTGGCGTACTTCC
AATAGTAATGTACTTGCCAAGTTACTATTAATAGATATTGATGTACTG
