[The description below was written by a language model from this plasmid's Addgene catalogue record.]
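Description:
C21orf77_pCSdest is an expression plasmid carrying the human open reading frame C21orf77, a chromosome 21 gene now listed under the symbol TCP10L, in the pCSDest backbone. pCSDest is a Gateway destination vector, and the 381 bp insert was introduced by Gateway recombination into a backbone recorded as 4095 bp without insert. The plasmid is catalogued as a mammalian expression vector. It is maintained at high copy number in E. coli under ampicillin selection. The record gives no feature table, so the origin of replication, polyadenylation signal and recombination scars flanking the insert are not documented here, and no epitope tag or reporter fusion is listed.

The insert sits downstream of two promoters, CMV and SP6, which serve different purposes. The CMV promoter drives constitutive transcription by RNA polymerase II when the plasmid DNA is introduced into vertebrate cells. The SP6 phage promoter allows the same clone to be used as a template for in vitro synthesis of mRNA, which can then be delivered to cells or embryos. This arrangement fits the associated publication, a survey of how expressing human chromosome 21 genes affects early development in zebrafish, and this clone appears to be one member of that gene collection. The record does not itself state how this particular construct was delivered. A depositor comment gives a cDNA accession, presumably the source sequence for the insert.
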