Addgene plasmid #53868: C21orf77_pCSdest
Depositing lab: Roger Reeves. Depositing organization: Johns Hopkins University and School of Medicine. Publication: Survey of Human Chromosome 21 Gene Expression Effects on Early Development in Danio rerio. Edie S, Zaghloul NA, Leitch CC, Klinedinst DK, Lebron J, Thole JF, McCallion AS, Katsanis N, Reeves RH. G3 (Bethesda). 2018 Jul 2;8(7):2215-2223. doi: 10.1534/g3.118.200144. PubMed 29760202.
Backbone
  Vector backbone: pCSDest
  Backbone manufacturer: Lawson Lab (Addgene Plasmid 22423)
  Backbone size w/o insert (bp): 4095
  Vector type: Mammalian Expression
Growth in bacteria
  Bacterial resistance: Ampicillin, 100 μg/mL
  Growth temperature: 37°C
  Growth strain: Top10
  Copy number: High Copy
Gene/Insert
  Gene/Insert name: C21orf77
  Species: H. sapiens (human)
  Insert size (bp): 381
  Entrez Gene: TCP10L (a.k.a. PRED77, C21orf77, FLJ10932, MGC34297, TCP10A-2)
  Promoter: SP6 and CMV
  Cloning method: Gateway Cloning
  Sequencing primers: 5′ CMV-F; 3′ EBV-Rev
Terms and licenses: Academic/Nonprofit Terms; Industry Terms
Depositor comments: BC027970
How to cite: C21orf77_pCSdest was a gift from Roger Reeves (Addgene plasmid # 53868 ; http://n2t.net/addgene:53868 ; RRID:Addgene_53868)
